Addgene plasmid #124213: pESF140_HisSpy_DDB1∆B
Purpose: Insect cell expression vector for His6, Spy tagged hsDDB1∆B
Depositing lab: Eric Fischer. Depositing organization: Dana-Farber Cancer Institute. Publication: Plasticity in binding confers selectivity in ligand-induced protein degradation. Nowak RP, DeAngelo SL, Buckley D, He Z, Donovan KA, An J, Safaee N, Jedrychowski MP, Ponthier CM, Ishoey M, Zhang T, Mancias JD, Gray NS, Bradner JE, Fischer ES. Nat Chem Biol. 2018 Jul;14(7):706-714. doi: 10.1038/s41589-018-0055-y. Epub 2018 Jun 11. PubMed 29892083.
Backbone
  Vector backbone: pAC8
  Vector type: Insect Expression
Growth in bacteria
  Bacterial resistance: Ampicillin, 100 μg/mL
  Growth temperature: 37°C
  Growth strain: DH5alpha
  Copy number: High Copy
Gene/Insert
  Gene/Insert name: DNA damage-binding protein 1 (alt name: DDB1)
  Species: H. sapiens (human)
  Insert size (bp): 2508
  Mutation: internal deletion of BPB domain to aid crystallizationb
  GenBank ID: NM_001923.4 NM_001923.4
  Entrez Gene: DDB1 (a.k.a. DDBA, UV-DDB1, WHIKERS, XAP1, XPCE, XPE, XPE-BF)
  Tag / fusion protein: His6-Spy (N terminal on backbone)
Terms and licenses: Academic/Nonprofit Terms; Industry Terms: Not Available to Industry
How to cite: pESF140_HisSpy_DDB1∆B was a gift from Eric Fischer (Addgene plasmid # 124213 ; http://n2t.net/addgene:124213 ; RRID:Addgene_124213)
