[The description below was written by a language model from this plasmid's Addgene catalogue record and pLannotate feature annotations shown in this document.]
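Description:
pESF140_HisSpy_DDB1∆B is a 9,292 nt baculovirus transfer plasmid built on the pAC8 backbone for producing a tagged, truncated form of human DNA damage-binding protein 1 (DDB1) in insect cells. In E. coli it is maintained as a high-copy plasmid through a ColE1/pUC-type origin and selected with ampicillin via the β-lactamase gene. An M13 phage origin is also annotated, along with small remnants of bom, rop and lacI that appear to be backbone leftovers.

The expression region is flanked on one side by baculoviral lef2/ORF603 sequence and on the other by the ORF1629 recombination region. These are the homology arms through which the cassette is normally recombined into the polyhedrin locus of an AcMNPV genome to generate recombinant virus. Between them, the very late polyhedrin promoter drives the 2,508 bp DDB1 insert, preceded by a backbone-encoded N-terminal His6-Spy tag. The annotation software only detects the histidine portion, as a fragment of a composite tag, and it labels the insert by its closest match, the bovine orthologue, whereas the catalogue specifies the human gene. The insert carries an internal deletion of the BPB β-propeller domain, introduced to aid crystallization.

A divergently oriented p10 promoter expresses a DsRed.M1 red fluorescent protein terminated by an HSV TK polyadenylation signal, which likely serves as a visual marker of infected cells. A single loxP site lies next to this cassette; its purpose is not stated in the record. The construct is suited to purifying DDB1∆B, the adaptor of CUL4 ubiquitin ligase complexes, for structural and biochemical work, in keeping with the associated study of ligand-induced protein degradation.
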