Features (pLannotate 1.2.2; 19 found; start..end, strand, type, name):
   1193..1270    -  CDS            P61 (fragment): P78_NPVAC - Experimental evidence at protein level: Swiss-Prot protein existence level 1. Plays a role in the transport of the nucleocapsids from the cytoplasm toward the host nucleus together with the host actin- polymerizing Arp2/3 complex. From Autographa californica nuclear polyhedrosis virus (AcMNPV).
   1272..1323    -  misc_feature   bom (fragment): basis of mobility region from pBR322
   1342..1722    +  rep_origin     M13 ori (sequence partly withheld): M13 bacteriophage origin of replication; arrow indicates direction of (+) strand synthesis
   1798..1847    -  misc_feature   bom (fragment): basis of mobility region from pBR322
   1949..1984    -  CDS            rop (fragment): Rop protein, which maintains plasmids at low copy number; rop
   2079..2183    +  promoter       AmpR promoter: bla
   2184..3044    +  CDS            AmpR: β-lactamase; bla; confers resistance to ampicillin, carbenicillin, and related antibiotics
   3215..3803    +  rep_origin     ori: high-copy-number ColE1/pMB1/pBR322/pUC origin of replication
   3986..4039    +  CDS            lacI (fragment): lac repressor; lacI; The lac repressor binds to the lac operator to inhibit transcription in E. coli. This inhibition can be relieved by adding lactose or isopropyl-β-D-thiogalactopyranoside (IPTG).
   4366..4490    +  CDS            lef2: baculovirus late expression factor 2
   4528..5133    +  CDS            ORF603: baculovirus ORF603 protein
   5197..5230    +  protein_bind   loxP: Cre-mediated recombination occurs in the 8-bp core sequence (GCATACAT). Cre recombinase
   5420..5468    -  polyA_signal   HSV TK poly(A) signal: herpes simplex virus thymidine kinase polyadenylation signal (Cole and Stacy, 1985)
   5549..6223    -  CDS            DsRed.M1: DsRed.M1 is a basic (constitutively fluorescent) red fluorescent protein published in 2007, derived from Discosoma sp..
   6232..6341    -  promoter       p10 promoter: baculovirus promoter for expression in insect cells
   6396..6487    +  promoter       polyhedrin promoter: polh from Autographa californica; promoter for the baculovirus polyhedrin gene
   6511..6527    +  CDS            capTEV™ (fragment): composite tag for in vivo biotinylation, TEV protease cleavage, and 6xHis tagging
   6583..9090    +  CDS            DDB1 (fragment): DDB1_BOVIN - Experimental evidence at protein level: Swiss-Prot protein existence level 1. Protein, which is both involved in DNA repair and protein ubiquitination, as part of the UV-DDB complex and DCX (DDB1-CUL4-X-box) complexes, respectively. Core component of the UV-DDB complex (UV- damaged DNA-binding protein complex), a complex that recognizes UV- induced DNA damage and recruit proteins of the nucleotide excision repair pathway (the NER pathway) to initiate DNA repair. The UV-DDB complex preferentially binds to cyclobutane pyrimidine dimers (CPD), 6- 4 photoproducts (6-4 PP), apurinic si
   9130..1195    +  misc_recomb    baculovirus recombination region (ORF1629) (across the origin): contains part of ORF1629
>Addgene plasmid #124213 | pESF140_HisSpy_DDB1∆B | addgene full sequence | sequence record 240876 | Addgene NGS Result
ATCCTCAATAGATTTGTAAAATAGGTTTCGATTAGTTTCAAACAAGGGTTGTTTTTCCGAACCGATGGCT
GGACTATCTAATGGATTTTCGCTCAACGCCACAAAACTTGCCAAATCTTGTAGCAGCAATCTAGCTTTGT
CGATATTCGTTTGTGTTTTGTTTTGTAATAAAGGTTCGACGTCGTTCAAAATATTATGCGCTTTTGTATT
TCTTTCATCACTGTCGTTAGTGTACAATTGACTCGACGTAAACACGTTAAATAAAGCTTGGACATATTTA
ACATCGGGCGTGTTAGCTTTATTAGGCCGATTATCGTCGTCGTCCCAACCCTCGTCGTTAGAAGTTGCTT
CCGAAGACGATTTTGCCATAGCCACACGACGCCTATTAATTGTGTCGGCTAACACGTCCGCGATCAAATT
TGTAGTTGAGCTTTTTGGAATTATTTCTGATTGCGGGCGTTTTTGGGCGGGTTTCAATCTAACTGTGCCC
GATTTTAATTCAGACAACACGTTAGAAAGCGATGGTGCAGGCGGTGGTAACATTTCAGACGGCAAATCTA
CTAATGGCGGCGGTGGTGGAGCTGATGATAAATCTACCATCGGTGGAGGCGCAGGCGGGGCTGGCGGCGG
AGGCGGAGGCGGAGGTGGTGGCGGTGATGCAGACGGCGGTTTAGGCTCAAATGTCTCTTTAGGCAACACA
GTCGGCACCTCAACTATTGTACTGGTTTCGGGCGCCGTTTTTGGTTTGACCGGTCTGAGACGAGTGCGAT
TTTTTTCGTTTCTAATAGCTTCCAACAATTGTTGTCTGTCGTCTAAAGGTGCAGCGGGTTGAGGTTCCGT
CGGCATTGGTGGAGCGGGCGGCAATTCAGACATCGATGGTGGTGGTGGTGGTGGAGGCGCTGGAATGTTA
GGCACGGGAGAAGGTGGTGGCGGCGGTGCCGCCGGTATAATTTGTTCTGGTTTAGTTTGTTCGCGCACGA
TTGTGGGCACCGGCGCAGGCGCCGCTGGCTGCACAACGGAAGGTCGTCTGCTTCGAGGCAGCGCTTGGGG
TGGTGGCAATTCAATATTATAATTGGAATACAAATCGTAAAAATCTGCTATAAGCATTGTAATTTCGCTA
TCGTTTACCGTGCCGATATTTAACAACCGCTCAATGTAAGCAATTGTATTGTAAAGAGATTGTCTCAAGC
TCGGATCGATCCCGCACGCCGATAACAAGCCTTTTCATTTTTACTACAGCATTGTAGTGGCGAGACACTT
CGCTGTCGTCGCCTGATGCGGTATTTTCTCCTTACGCATCTGTGCGGTATTTCACACCGCATA
[142 nt withheld, positions 1324-1465]
C
[141 nt withheld, positions 1467-1607]
CCTTTGACGTTGGAGTCCACGTTCTTT
[37 nt withheld, positions 1635-1671]
ACCCTATCTCGGGCTATTCTTTTGATTTATAAGGGATTTTGCCGATTTCGGCCTATTGGTTAAAAAATGA
GCTGATTTAACAAAAATTTAACGCGAATTTTAACAAAATATTAACGTTTACAATTTTATGGTGCACTCTC
AGTACAATCTGCTCTGATGCCGCATAGTTAAGCCAGCCCCGACACCCGCCAACACCCGCTGACGCGCCCT
GACGGGCTTGTCTGCTCCCGGCATCCGCTTACAGACAAGCTGTGACCGTCTCCGGGAGCTGCATGTGTCA
GAGGTTTTCACCGTCATCACCGAAACGCGCGAGACGAAAGGGCCTCGTGATACGCCTATTTTTATAGGTT
AATGTCATGATAATAATGGTTTCTTAGACGTCAGGTGGCACTTTTCGGGGAAATGTGCGCGGAACCCCTA
TTTGTTTATTTTTCTAAATACATTCAAATATGTATCCGCTCATGAGACAATAACCCTGATAAATGCTTCA
ATAATATTGAAAAAGGAAGAGTATGAGTATTCAACATTTCCGTGTCGCCCTTATTCCCTTTTTTGCGGCA
TTTTGCCTTCCTGTTTTTGCTCACCCAGAAACGCTGGTGAAAGTAAAAGATGCTGAAGATCAGTTGGGTG
CACGAGTGGGTTACATCGAACTGGATCTCAACAGCGGTAAGATCCTTGAGAGTTTTCGCCCCGAAGAACG
TTTTCCAATGATGAGCACTTTTAAAGTTCTGCTATGTGGCGCGGTATTATCCCGTATTGACGCCGGGCAA
GAGCAACTCGGTCGCCGCATACACTATTCTCAGAATGACTTGGTTGAGTACTCACCAGTCACAGAAAAGC
ATCTTACGGATGGCATGACAGTAAGAGAATTATGCAGTGCTGCCATAACCATGAGTGATAACACTGCGGC
CAACTTACTTCTGACAACGATCGGAGGACCGAAGGAGCTAACCGCTTTTTTGCACAACATGGGGGATCAT
GTAACTCGCCTTGATCGTTGGGAACCGGAGCTGAATGAAGCCATACCAAACGACGAGCGTGACACCACGA
TGCCTGTAGCAATGGCAACAACGTTGCGCAAACTATTAACTGGCGAACTACTTACTCTAGCTTCCCGGCA
ACAATTAATAGACTGGATGGAGGCGGATAAAGTTGCAGGACCACTTCTGCGCTCGGCCCTTCCGGCTGGC
TGGTTTATTGCTGATAAATCTGGAGCCGGTGAGCGTGGGTCTCGCGGTATCATTGCAGCACTGGGGCCAG
ATGGTAAGCCCTCCCGTATCGTAGTTATCTACACGACGGGGAGTCAGGCAACTATGGATGAACGAAATAG
ACAGATCGCTGAGATAGGTGCCTCACTGATTAAGCATTGGTAACTGTCAGACCAAGTTTACTCATATATA
CTTTAGATTGATTTAAAACTTCATTTTTAATTTAAAAGGATCTAGGTGAAGATCCTTTTTGATAATCTCA
TGACCAAAATCCCTTAACGTGAGTTTTCGTTCCACTGAGCGTCAGACCCCGTAGAAAAGATCAAAGGATC
TTCTTGAGATCCTTTTTTTCTGCGCGTAATCTGCTGCTTGCAAACAAAAAAACCACCGCTACCAGCGGTG
GTTTGTTTGCCGGATCAAGAGCTACCAACTCTTTTTCCGAAGGTAACTGGCTTCAGCAGAGCGCAGATAC
CAAATACTGTTCTTCTAGTGTAGCCGTAGTTAGGCCACCACTTCAAGAACTCTGTAGCACCGCCTACATA
CCTCGCTCTGCTAATCCTGTTACCAGTGGCTGCTGCCAGTGGCGATAAGTCGTGTCTTACCGGGTTGGAC
TCAAGACGATAGTTACCGGATAAGGCGCAGCGGTCGGGCTGAACGGGGGGTTCGTGCACACAGCCCAGCT
TGGAGCGAACGACCTACACCGAACTGAGATACCTACAGCGTGAGCTATGAGAAAGCGCCACGCTTCCCGA
AGGGAGAAAGGCGGACAGGTATCCGGTAAGCGGCAGGGTCGGAACAGGAGAGCGCACGAGGGAGCTTCCA
GGGGGAAACGCCTGGTATCTTTATAGTCCTGTCGGGTTTCGCCACCTCTGACTTGAGCGTCGATTTTTGT
GATGCTCGTCAGGGGGGCGGAGCCTATGGAAAAACGCCAGCAACGCGGCCTTTTTACGGTTCCTGGCCTT
TTGCTGGCCTTTTGCTCACATGTTCTTTCCTGCGTTATCCCCTGATTCTGTGGATAACCGTATTACCGCC
TTTGAGTGAGCTGATACCGCTCGCCGCAGCCGAACGACCGAGCGCAGCGAGTCAGTGAGCGAGGAAGCGG
AAGAGCGCCCAATACGCAAACCGCCTCTCCCCGCGCGTTGGCCGATTCATTAATGCAGAACGGCTCCGCC
CACTATTAATGAAATTAAAAATTCCAATTTTAAAAAACGCAGCAAGAGAAACATTTGTATGAAAGAATGC
GTAGAAGGAAAGAAAAATGTCGTCGACATGCTGAACAACAAGATTAATATGCCTCCGTGTATAAAAAAAA
TATTGAACGATTTGAAAGAAAACAATGTACCGCGCGGCGGTATGTACAGGAAGAGGTTTATACTAAACTG
TTACATTGCAAACGTGGTTTCGTGTGCCAAGTGTGAAAACCGATGTTTAATCAAGGCTCTGACGCATTTC
TACAACCACGACTCCAAGTGTGTGGGTGAAGTCATGCATCTTTTAATCAAATCCCAAGATGTGTATAAAC
CACCAAACTGCCAAAAAATGAAAACTGTCGACAAGCTCTGTCCGTTTGCTGGCAACTGCAAGGGTCTCAA
TCCTATTTGTAATTATTGAATAATAAAACAATTATAAATGTCAAATTTGTTTTTTATTAACGATACAAAC
CAAACGCAACAAGAACATTTGTAGTATTATCTATAATTGAAAACGCGTAGTTATAATCGCTGAGGTAATA
TTTAAAATCATTTTCAAATGATTCACAGTTAATTTGCGACAATATAATTTTATTTTCACATAAACTAGAC
GCCTTGTCGTCTTCTTCTTCGTATTCCTTCTCTTTTTCATTTTTCTCCTCATAAAAATTAACATAGTTAT
TATCGTATCCATATATGTATCTATCGTATAGAGTAAATTTTTTGTTGTCATAAATATATATGTCTTTTTT
AATGGGGTGTATAGTACCGCTGCGCATAGTTTTTCTGTAATTTACAACAGTGCTATTTTCTGGTAGTTCT
TCGGAGTGTGTTGCTTTAATTATTAAATTTATATAATCAATGAATTTGGGATCGTCGGTTTTGTACAATA
TGTTGCCGGCATAGTACGCAGCTTCTTCTAGTTCAATTACACCATTTTTTAGCAGCACCGGATTAACATA
ACTTTCCAAAATGTTGTACGAACCGTTAAACAAAAACAGTTCACCTCCCTTTTCTATACTATTGTCTGCG
AGCAGTTGTTTGTTGTTAAAAATAACAGCCATTGTAATGAGACGCACAAACTAATATCACAAACTGGAAA
TGTCTATCAATATATAGTTGCTGATATAACTTCGTATAGCATACATTATACGAAGTTATCTGGTTGAAAC
GTACCCGTAGTGGCTATGGCAGGGCTTGCCGCCCCGACGTTGGCTGCGAGCCCTGGGCCTTCACCCGAAC
TTGGGGGTTGGGGTGGGGAAAAGGAAGAAACGCGGGCGTATTGGTCCCAATGGGGTCTCGGTGGGGTATC
GACAGAGTGCCAGCCCTGGGACCGAACCCCGCGTTTATGAACAAACGACCCAACACCCGTGCGTTTTATT
CTGTCTTTTTATTGCCGTCATAGCGCGGGTTCCTTCCGGTATTGTCTCCTTCCGTGTTTCAGTTAGCCTC
CCCCATCTCCCGCTATTACTCGAGTCACTGGGAGCCGGAGTGGCGGGCCTCGGCGTGCTCGTACTGCTCC
ACCACGGTGTAGTCCTCGTTGTGGTTGGTGATGTCCAGCTTGGAGTCCACGTAGTGGTTGCCGGGCAGCT
GCACGGGCTTCTTGGCCTTGTACACGGTCTTGAAGTCGCAGGTGTAGTGGCCGCCGTCCTTCAGCTTCAG
GGCGTGGGAGATCTCGCCCTTCAGCACGCCGTCCTGGGGGTACAGCTTCTCGGTGGAGGGCTCCCAGCCG
GCAGTCTTCTTCTGCATTACGGGGCCGTCGGCGGGGAAGTTCACGCCCTTGAACTTCACCTTGTAGATGA
AGGTGCCGTCCTGCAGGGAGGAGTCCTGCTGCACCTCCACCACGCCGCCGTCCTCGAAGTTCATGGAGCG
CTCCCAGGTGAAGCCCTCGGGGAAGGACAGCTTCATGTAGTCGGGGATGTCGGCGGGGTGCTTCACGTAG
GCCTTGGAGCCGTACTGGAACTGGGGGGACAGGATGTCCCAGGCGAAGGGCAGGGGGCCGCCCTTGGTCA
CCTGCAGCTTGGCGGTCTGGGTGCCCTCGTAGGGCTTGCCCTCGCCCTCGCCCTCGATCTCGAAGTAGTG
GCCGTTCACGGAGCCCTCCATGCGCACCTTGAACTGCATGAACTCCTTGATGACGTCCTCGGTGTTGTCC
ATGGTAGAGTGATTGTAAATAAAATGTAATTTACAGTATAGTATTTTAATTAATATACAAATGATTTGAT
AATAATTCTTATTTAACTATAATATATTGTGTTGGGTTGAATTAAAGGTCCGTATACTAGTATCGATTCG
CGACCTACTCCGGAATATTAATAGAGTTGCTGATATCATGGAGATAATTAAAATGATAACCATCTCGCAA
ATAAATAAGTATTTTACTGTTTTCGTAACAGTTTTGTAATAAAAAAACCTATAAATACGGATCTACCATG
GGCAGCAGCCATCATCATCATCATCACTCCGCGGCCCACATAGTTATGGTAGATGCGTACAAGCCTACTA
AAGGCGGCCGCATGTCGTACAACTACGTGGTAACGGCCCAGAAGCCCACCGCCGTGAACGGCTGCGTGAC
CGGACACTTTACTTCGGCCGAAGACTTAAACCTGTTGATTGCCAAAAACACGAGATTAGAGATCTATGTG
GTCACCGCCGAGGGGCTTCGGCCCGTCAAAGAGGTGGGCATGTATGGGAAGATTGCGGTCATGGAGCTTT
TCAGGCCCAAGGGGGAGAGCAAGGACCTGCTGTTTATCTTGACAGCGAAGTACAATGCCTGCATCCTGGA
GTATAAACAGAGTGGCGAGAGCATTGACATCATTACGCGAGCCCATGGCAATGTCCAGGACCGCATTGGC
CGCCCCTCAGAGACCGGCATTATTGGCATCATTGACCCTGAGTGCCGGATGATTGGCCTGCGTCTCTATG
ATGGCCTTTTCAAGGTTATTCCACTAGATCGCGATAATAAAGAACTCAAGGCCTTCAACATCCGCCTGGA
GGAGCTGCATGTCATTGATGTCAAGTTCCTATATGGTTGCCAAGCACCTACTATTTGCTTTGTCTACCAG
GACCCTCAGGGGCGGCACGTAAAAACCTATGAGGTGTCTCTCCGAGAAAAGGAATTCAATAAGGGCCCTT
GGAAACAGGAAAATGTCGAAGCTGAAGCTTCCATGGTGATCGCAGTCCCAGAGCCCTTTGGGGGGGCCAT
CATCATTGGACAGGAGTCAATCACCTATCACAATGGTGACAAATACCTGGCTATTGCCCCTCCTATCATC
AAGCAAAGCACGATTGTGTGCCACAATCGAGTGGACCCTAATGGCTCAAGATACCTGCTGGGAGACATGG
AAGGCCGGCTCTTCATGCTGCTTTTGGAGAAGGAGGAACAGATGGATGGCACCGTCACTCTCAAGGATCT
CCGTGTAGAACTCCTTGGAGAGACCTCTATTGCTGAGTGCTTGACATACCTTGATAATGGTGTTGTGTTT
GTCGGGTCTCGCCTGGGTGACTCCCAGCTTGTGAAGCTCAACGTTGACAGTAATGAACAAGGCTCCTATG
TAGTGGCCATGGAAACCTTTACCAACTTAGGACCCATTGTCGATATGTGCGTGGTGGACCTGGAGAGGCA
GGGGCAGGGGCAGCTGGTCACTTGCTCTGGGGCTTTCAAGGAAGGTTCTTTGCGGATCATCCGGAATGGA
ATTGGAGGAAATGGCAACTCGGGCGAGATCCAGAAGCTGCACATTCGCACAGTTCCCCTCTATGAGTCTC
CAAGGAAGATCTGCTACCAGGAAGTGTCCCAGTGTTTCGGGGTCCTCTCCAGCCGCATTGAAGTCCAAGA
CACGAGTGGGGGCACGACAGCCTTGAGGCCCAGCGCTAGCACCCAGGCTCTGTCCAGCAGTGTAAGCTCC
AGCAAGCTGTTCTCCAGCAGCACTGCTCCTCATGAGACCTCCTTTGGAGAAGAGGTGGAGGTGCACAACC
TACTTATCATTGACCAACACACCTTTGAAGTGCTTCATGCCCACCAGTTTCTGCAGAATGAATATGCCCT
CAGTCTGGTTTCCTGCAAGCTGGGCAAAGACCCCAACACTTACTTCATTGTGGGCACAGCAATGGTGTAT
CCTGAAGAGGCAGAGCCCAAGCAGGGTCGCATTGTGGTCTTTCAGTATTCGGATGGAAAACTACAGACTG
TGGCTGAAAAGGAAGTGAAAGGGGCCGTGTACTCTATGGTGGAATTTAACGGGAAGCTGTTAGCCAGCAT
CAATAGCACGGTGCGGCTCTATGAGTGGACAACAGAGAAGGAGCTGCGCACTGAGTGCAACCACTACAAC
AACATCATGGCCCTCTACCTGAAGACCAAGGGCGACTTCATCCTGGTGGGCGACCTTATGCGCTCAGTGC
TGCTGCTTGCCTACAAGCCCATGGAAGGAAACTTTGAAGAGATTGCTCGAGACTTTAATCCCAACTGGAT
GAGTGCTGTGGAAATCTTGGATGATGACAATTTTCTGGGGGCTGAAAATGCCTTTAACTTGTTTGTGTGT
CAAAAGGATAGCGCTGCCACCACTGACGAGGAGCGGCAGCACCTCCAGGAGGTTGGTCTTTTCCACCTGG
GCGAGTTTGTCAATGTCTTTTGCCACGGCTCTCTGGTAATGCAGAATCTGGGTGAGACTTCCACCCCCAC
ACAAGGCTCGGTGCTCTTCGGCACGGTCAACGGCATGATAGGGCTGGTGACCTCACTGTCAGAGAGCTGG
TACAACCTCCTGCTGGACATGCAGAATCGACTCAATAAAGTCATCAAAAGTGTGGGGAAGATCGAGCACT
CCTTCTGGAGATCCTTTCACACCGAGCGGAAGACAGAACCAGCCACAGGTTTCATCGACGGTGACTTGAT
TGAGAGTTTCCTGGATATTAGCCGCCCCAAGATGCAGGAGGTGGTGGCAAACCTACAGTATGACGATGGC
AGCGGTATGAAGCGAGAGGCCACTGCAGACGACCTCATCAAGGTTGTGGAGGAGCTAACTCGGATCCATT
AGGGTACCCCCGGACGGCCGCTTAATTAATTGATCCGGGTTATTAGTACATTTATTAAGCGCTAGATTCT
GTGCGTTGTTGATTTACAGACAATTGTTGTACGTATTTTAATAATTCATTAAATTTATAATCTTTAGGGT
GGTATGTTAGAGCGAAAATCAAATGATTTTCAGCGTCTTTATATCTGAATTTAAATATTAA
